Addgene plasmid #194572: pRK5-mEGFP-RAX-WT
Purpose: Mammalian Expression of mEGFP-RAX WT Fusion Protein
Depositing lab: Denes Hnisz. Depositing organization: Max Planck Institute for Molecular Genetics. Publication: Aberrant phase separation and nucleolar dysfunction in rare genetic diseases. Mensah MA, Niskanen H, Magalhaes AP, Basu S, Kircher M, Sczakiel HL, Reiter AMV, Elsner J, Meinecke P, Biskup S, Chung BHY, Dombrowsky G, Eckmann-Scholz C, Hitz MP, Hoischen A, Holterhus PM, Hulsemann W, Kahrizi K, Kalscheuer VM, Kan A, Krumbiegel M, Kurth I, Leubner J, Longardt AC, Moritz JD, Najmabadi H, Skipalova K, Snijders Blok L, Tzschach A, Wiedersberg E, Zenker M, Garcia-Cabau C, Buschow R, Salvatella X, Kraushar ML, Mundlos S, Caliebe A, Spielmann M, Horn D, Hnisz D. Nature. 2023 Feb;614(7948):564-571. doi: 10.1038/s41586-022-05682-1. Epub 2023 Feb 8. PubMed 36755093.
Backbone
  Vector backbone: pRK5
  Vector type: Mammalian Expression
Growth in bacteria
  Bacterial resistance: Ampicillin, 100 μg/mL
  Growth temperature: 37°C
  Growth strain: DH5alpha
  Copy number: High Copy
Gene/Insert
  Gene/Insert name: RAX
  Species: H. sapiens (human)
  Entrez Gene: RAX (a.k.a. MCOP3, RX)
  Tag / fusion protein: mEGFP (N terminal on insert)
  Cloning method: Gibson Cloning
Terms and licenses: Academic/Nonprofit Terms; Industry Terms: Not Available to Industry
How to cite: pRK5-mEGFP-RAX-WT was a gift from Denes Hnisz (Addgene plasmid # 194572 ; http://n2t.net/addgene:194572 ; RRID:Addgene_194572)
