[The description below was written by a language model from this plasmid's Addgene catalogue record and pLannotate feature annotations shown in this document.]
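Description:
pRK5-mEGFP-RAX-WT is a 6.4 kb mammalian expression plasmid built on the pRK5 backbone to produce wild-type human RAX (retina and anterior neural fold homeobox protein, also called RX) as a fusion with monomeric EGFP at its N-terminus. It is maintained in E. coli as a high-copy plasmid through a ColE1/pUC-type origin and selected with ampicillin via the β-lactamase gene and its native promoter. An M13 phage origin is also present, along with short remnants of lacZα, lacI, rop, bom and the lac promoter/operator region, which are vestiges of the cloning vector lineage rather than functional parts of the payload.

Expression in mammalian cells is driven by the human cytomegalovirus immediate-early enhancer and promoter, followed by a fragment of the modified CMV intron A and an SP6 phage promoter that could in principle support in vitro transcription. The fluorescent protein coding region sits directly upstream of the complete RAX open reading frame. The automated annotation labels it as a SiriusGFP fragment, but this most likely reflects similarity among EGFP derivatives, since the catalogue entry describes the tag as mEGFP. The transcript is terminated by an SV40 polyadenylation signal. The short IgH signal sequence fragment upstream of the fusion is probably backbone leader sequence rather than a functional secretion signal. An SV40 enhancer/early promoter region lies downstream, and no mammalian selection marker is annotated, so the plasmid suits transient transfection. The insert was assembled by Gibson cloning. The "WT" designation and the associated study on aberrant phase separation and nucleolar dysfunction in rare genetic diseases suggest it serves as the wild-type reference for imaging the subcellular localisation and condensate behaviour of RAX in live or fixed cells.
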