Features (pLannotate 1.2.2; 21 found; start..end, strand, type, name):
     14..393     +  enhancer       CMV enhancer: human cytomegalovirus immediate early enhancer
    394..597     +  promoter       CMV promoter: human cytomegalovirus (CMV) immediate early promoter
    733..776     +  intron         CMV intron (fragment): modified intron A from human cytomegalovirus
    828..846     +  promoter       SP6 promoter: promoter for bacteriophage SP6 RNA polymerase
    850..887     +  CDS            IgH signal sequence (fragment): signal sequence from the mouse immunoglobulin heavy chain variable region
    939..1653    +  CDS            SiriusGFP (fragment): enhanced GFP (EGFP) derivative that exhibits robust folding and enhanced photostability (Zhong et al., 2019) mammalian codon-optimized
   1659..2696    +  CDS            RAX: RX_HUMAN - Also known as RX. Experimental evidence at protein level: Swiss-Prot protein existence level 1. Plays a critical role in eye formation by regulating the initial specification of retinal cells and/or their subsequent proliferation. Binds to the photoreceptor conserved element-I (PCE- 1/Ret 1) in the photoreceptor cell-specific arrestin promoter. From Homo sapiens (Human).
   2733..2867    +  polyA_signal   SV40 poly(A) signal: SV40 polyadenylation signal
   2936..3293    +  promoter       SV40 promoter: SV40 enhancer and early promoter
   3312..3466    +  CDS            lacZα (fragment): LacZα fragment of β-galactosidase; lacZ fragment
   3472..3523    -  misc_feature   bom (fragment): basis of mobility region from pBR322
   3542..3922    +  rep_origin     M13 ori (sequence partly withheld): M13 bacteriophage origin of replication; arrow indicates direction of (+) strand synthesis
   3998..4047    -  misc_feature   bom (fragment): basis of mobility region from pBR322
   4149..4184    -  CDS            rop (fragment): Rop protein, which maintains plasmids at low copy number; rop
   4279..4383    +  promoter       AmpR promoter: bla
   4384..5244    +  CDS            AmpR: β-lactamase; bla; confers resistance to ampicillin, carbenicillin, and related antibiotics
   5415..6003    +  rep_origin     ori: high-copy-number ColE1/pMB1/pBR322/pUC origin of replication
   6186..6278    +  CDS            lacI (fragment): lac repressor; lacI; The lac repressor binds to the lac operator to inhibit transcription in E. coli. This inhibition can be relieved by adding lactose or isopropyl-β-D-thiogalactopyranoside (IPTG).
   6291..6312    +  protein_bind   CAP binding site: CAP binding activates transcription in the presence of cAMP. E. coli catabolite activator protein
   6327..6357    +  promoter       lac promoter: promoter for the E. coli lac operon
   6365..6381    +  protein_bind   lac operator: The lac repressor binds to the lac operator to inhibit transcription in E. coli. This inhibition can be relieved by adding lactose or isopropyl-β-D-thiogalactopyranoside (IPTG). lac repressor encoded by lacI
>Addgene plasmid #194572 | pRK5-mEGFP-RAX-WT | depositor full sequence | sequence record 378441 | pRK5-mEGFP-RAX-WT sequence 6421 bps
TTCGAGCTCGCCCGACATTGATTATTGACTAGTTATTAATAGTAATCAATTACGGGGTCATTAGTTCATA
GCCCATATATGGAGTTCCGCGTTACATAACTTACGGTAAATGGCCCGCCTGGCTGACCGCCCAACGACCC
CCGCCCATTGACGTCAATAATGACGTATGTTCCCATAGTAACGCCAATAGGGACTTTCCATTGACGTCAA
TGGGTGGAGTATTTACGGTAAACTGCCCACTTGGCAGTACATCAAGTGTATCATATGCCAAGTACGCCCC
CTATTGACGTCAATGACGGTAAATGGCCCGCCTGGCATTATGCCCAGTACATGACCTTATGGGACTTTCC
TACTTGGCAGTACATCTACGTATTAGTCATCGCTATTACCATGGTGATGCGGTTTTGGCAGTACATCAAT
GGGCGTGGATAGCGGTTTGACTCACGGGGATTTCCAAGTCTCCACCCCATTGACGTCAATGGGAGTTTGT
TTTGGCACCAAAATCAACGGGACTTTCCAAAATGTCGTAACAACTCCGCCCCATTGACGCAAATGGGCGG
TAGGCGTGTACGGTGGGAGGTCTATATAAGCAGAGCTCGTTTAGTGAACCGTCAGATCGCCTGGAGACGC
CATCCACGCTGTTTTGACCTCCATAGAAGACACCGGGACCGATCCAGCCTCCGCGGCCGGGAACGGTGCA
TTGGAACGCGGATTCCCCGTGCCAAGAGTGACGTAAGTACCGCCTATAGAGTCTATAGGCCCACCCCCTT
GGCTTCGTTAGAACGCGGCTACAATTAATACATAACCTTATGTATCATACACATACGATTTAGGTGACAC
TATAGAATAACATCCACTTTGCCTTTCTCTCCACAGGTGTCCACTCCCAGGTCCAACTGCACCTCGGTTC
TATCGATTGAATTCGTACCGGTGCCACCATGGTGAGCAAGGGCGAGGAGCTGTTCACCGGGGTGGTGCCC
ATCCTGGTCGAGCTGGACGGCGACGTAAACGGCCACAAGTTCAGCGTGCGCGGCGAGGGCGAGGGCGATG
CCACCAACGGCAAGCTGACCCTGAAGTTCATCTGCACCACCGGCAAGCTGCCCGTGCCCTGGCCCACCCT
CGTGACCACCCTGACCTACGGCGTGCAGTGCTTCAGCCGCTACCCCGACCACATGAAGCAGCACGACTTC
TTCAAGTCCGCCATGCCCGAAGGCTACGTCCAGGAGCGCACCATCTCCTTCAAGGACGACGGCACCTACA
AGACCCGCGCCGAGGTGAAGTTCGAGGGCGACACCCTGGTGAACCGCATCGAGCTGAAGGGCATCGACTT
CAAGGAGGACGGCAACATCCTGGGGCACAAGCTGGAGTACAACTTCAACAGCCACAACGTCTATATCACG
GCCGACAAGCAGAAGAACGGCATCAAGGCGAACTTCAAGATCCGCCACAACGTCGAGGACGGCAGCGTGC
AGCTCGCCGACCACTACCAGCAGAACACCCCCATCGGCGACGGCCCCGTGCTGCTGCCCGACAACCACTA
CCTGAGCACCCAGTCCAAGCTGAGCAAAGACCCCAACGAGAAGCGCGATCACATGGTCCTGCTGGAGTTC
GTGACCGCCGCCGGGATCACTCTCGGCATGGACGAGCTGTACACGGCGATGCATCTTCCAGGTTGTGCAC
CTGCTATGGCCGACGGTTCTTTTAGCCTGGCTGGGCATCTTCTGCGGTCACCTGGTGGAAGTACTTCCCG
GTTGCATTCCATAGAAGCGATATTAGGTTTCACAAAAGATGATGGCATATTGGGAACATTTCCTGCCGAA
AGAGGGGCAAGAGGAGCAAAAGAAAGGGACCGCCGGTTAGGAGCCCGCCCTGCATGTCCAAAAGCTCCAG
AAGAGGGATCTGAACCTTCTCCCCCACCTGCTCCCGCACCAGCTCCAGAATATGAGGCACCCCGCCCTTA
TTGTCCAAAAGAACCTGGAGAAGCCCGCCCTTCACCCGGCCTTCCTGTTGGACCTGCAACAGGAGAGGCC
AAGCTCAGTGAAGAAGAGCAACCGAAGAAGAAACACCGACGTAATCGTACTACCTTTACTACCTATCAAC
TCCACGAATTGGAACGGGCTTTTGAAAAGTCTCATTATCCAGATGTTTATTCCAGAGAAGAACTTGCGGG
GAAAGTTAATCTGCCCGAAGTTCGAGTACAAGTCTGGTTTCAAAATAGGAGAGCAAAATGGAGAAGGCAA
GAAAAGCTCGAGGTCAGCAGCATGAAACTTCAAGATAGCCCTTTACTGAGTTTTAGTAGGAGTCCCCCTT
CAGCTACTTTATCACCACTGGGAGCCGGTCCAGGATCTGGTGGTGGACCTGCAGGCGGTGCCCTGCCTTT
AGAAAGTTGGTTAGGCCCACCCCTTCCAGGTGGCGGAGCAACCGCCTTGCAATCCTTACCCGGATTTGGG
CCCCCAGCCCAAAGTTTACCAGCTTCTTATACACCTCCTCCACCCCCACCCCCTTTTCTCAATTCACCAC
CTCTTGGGCCTGGATTGCAGCCCCTGGCCCCGCCACCCCCAAGCTATCCATGTGGACCGGGGTTTGGCGA
TAAATTTCCTCTCGATGAAGCTGATCCAAGGAATTCTTCTATTGCCGCCCTCAGGCTCAAGGCAAAAGAA
CATATTCAAGCTATAGGAAAACCTTGGCAAGCGCTTTGAAGTCGACCTGCAGAAGCTTGGCCGCCATGGC
CCAACTTGTTTATTGCAGCTTATAATGGTTACAAATAAAGCAATAGCATCACAAATTTCACAAATAAAGC
ATTTTTTTCACTGCATTCTAGTTGTGGTTTGTCCAAACTCATCAATGTATCTTATCATGTCTGGATCGGG
AATTAATTCGGCGCAGCACCATGGCCTGAAATAACCTCTGAAAGAGGAACTTGGTTAGGTACCTTCTGAG
GCGGAAAGAACCAGCTGTGGAATGTGTGTCAGTTAGGGTGTGGAAAGTCCCCAGGCTCCCCAGCAGGCAG
AAGTATGCAAAGCATGCATCTCAATTAGTCAGCAACCAGGTGTGGAAAGTCCCCAGGCTCCCCAGCAGGC
AGAAGTATGCAAAGCATGCATCTCAATTAGTCAGCAACCATAGTCCCGCCCCTAACTCCGCCCATCCCGC
CCCTAACTCCGCCCAGTTCCGCCCATTCTCCGCCCCATGGCTGACTAATTTTTTTTATTTATGCAGAGGC
CGAGGCCGCCTCGGCCTCTGAGCTATTCCAGAAGTAGTGAGGAGGCTTTTTTGGAGGCCTAGGCTTTTGC
AAAAAGCTGTTAACAGCTTGGCACTGGCCGTCGTTTTACAACGTCGTGACTGGGAAAACCCTGGCGTTAC
CCAACTTAATCGCCTTGCAGCACATCCCCCCTTCGCCAGCTGGCGTAATAGCGAAGAGGCCCGCACCGAT
CGCCCTTCCCAACAGTTGCGTAGCCTGAATGGCGAATGGCGCCTGATGCGGTATTTTCTCCTTACGCATC
TGTGCGGTATTTCACACCGCATA
[142 nt withheld, positions 3524-3665]
C
[141 nt withheld, positions 3667-3807]
CCTTTGACGTTGGAGTCCACGTTCTTT
[37 nt withheld, positions 3835-3871]
ACCCTATCTCGGGCTATTCTTTTGATTTATAAGGGATTTTGCCGATTTCGGCCTATTGGTTAAAAAATGA
GCTGATTTAACAAAAATTTAACGCGAATTTTAACAAAATATTAACGTTTACAATTTTATGGTGCACTCTC
AGTACAATCTGCTCTGATGCCGCATAGTTAAGCCAGCCCCGACACCCGCCAACACCCGCTGACGCGCCCT
GACGGGCTTGTCTGCTCCCGGCATCCGCTTACAGACAAGCTGTGACCGTCTCCGGGAGCTGCATGTGTCA
GAGGTTTTCACCGTCATCACCGAAACGCGCGAGACGAAAGGGCCTCGTGATACGCCTATTTTTATAGGTT
AATGTCATGATAATAATGGTTTCTTAGACGTCAGGTGGCACTTTTCGGGGAAATGTGCGCGGAACCCCTA
TTTGTTTATTTTTCTAAATACATTCAAATATGTATCCGCTCATGAGACAATAACCCTGATAAATGCTTCA
ATAATATTGAAAAAGGAAGAGTATGAGTATTCAACATTTCCGTGTCGCCCTTATTCCCTTTTTTGCGGCA
TTTTGCCTTCCTGTTTTTGCTCACCCAGAAACGCTGGTGAAAGTAAAAGATGCTGAAGATCAGTTGGGTG
CACGAGTGGGTTACATCGAACTGGATCTCAACAGCGGTAAGATCCTTGAGAGTTTTCGCCCCGAAGAACG
TTTTCCAATGATGAGCACTTTTAAAGTTCTGCTATGTGGCGCGGTATTATCCCGTGATGACGCCGGGCAA
GAGCAACTCGGTCGCCGCATACACTATTCTCAGAATGACTTGGTTGAGTACTCACCAGTCACAGAAAAGC
ATCTTACGGATGGCATGACAGTAAGAGAATTATGCAGTGCTGCCATAACCATGAGTGATAACACTGCGGC
CAACTTACTTCTGACAACGATCGGAGGACCGAAGGAGCTAACCGCTTTTTTGCACAACATGGGGGATCAT
GTAACTCGCCTTGATCGTTGGGAACCGGAGCTGAATGAAGCCATACCAAACGACGAGCGTGACACCACGA
TGCCAGCAGCAATGGCAACAACGTTGCGCAAACTATTAACTGGCGAACTACTTACTCTAGCTTCCCGGCA
ACAATTAATAGACTGGATGGAGGCGGATAAAGTTGCAGGACCACTTCTGCGCTCGGCCCTTCCGGCTGGC
TGGTTTATTGCTGATAAATCTGGAGCCGGTGAGCGTGGGTCTCGCGGTATCATTGCAGCACTGGGGCCAG
ATGGTAAGCCCTCCCGTATCGTAGTTATCTACACGACGGGGAGTCAGGCAACTATGGATGAACGAAATAG
ACAGATCGCTGAGATAGGTGCCTCACTGATTAAGCATTGGTAACTGTCAGACCAAGTTTACTCATATATA
CTTTAGATTGATTTAAAACTTCATTTTTAATTTAAAAGGATCTAGGTGAAGATCCTTTTTGATAATCTCA
TGACCAAAATCCCTTAACGTGAGTTTTCGTTCCACTGAGCGTCAGACCCCGTAGAAAAGATCAAAGGATC
TTCTTGAGATCCTTTTTTTCTGCGCGTAATCTGCTGCTTGCAAACAAAAAAACCACCGCTACCAGCGGTG
GTTTGTTTGCCGGATCAAGAGCTACCAACTCTTTTTCCGAAGGTAACTGGCTTCAGCAGAGCGCAGATAC
CAAATACTGTCCTTCTAGTGTAGCCGTAGTTAGGCCACCACTTCAAGAACTCTGTAGCACCGCCTACATA
CCTCGCTCTGCTAATCCTGTTACCAGTGGCTGCTGCCAGTGGCGATAAGTCGTGTCTTACCGGGTTGGAC
TCAAGACGATAGTTACCGGATAAGGCGCAGCGGTCGGGCTGAACGGGGGGTTCGTGCACACAGCCCAGCT
TGGAGCGAACGACCTACACCGAACTGAGATACCTACAGCGTGAGCATTGAGAAAGCGCCACGCTTCCCGA
AGGGAGAAAGGCGGACAGGTATCCGGTAAGCGGCAGGGTCGGAACAGGAGAGCGCACGAGGGAGCTTCCA
GGGGGAAACGCCTGGTATCTTTATAGTCCTGTCGGGTTTCGCCACCTCTGACTTGAGCGTCGATTTTTGT
GATGCTCGTCAGGGGGGCGGAGCCTATGGAAAAACGCCAGCAACGCGGCCTTTTTACGGTTCCTGGCCTT
TTGCTGGCCTTTTGCTCACATGTTCTTTCCTGCGTTATCCCCTGATTCTGTGGATAACCGTATTACCGCC
TTTGAGTGAGCTGATACCGCTCGCCGCAGCCGAACGACCGAGCGCAGCGAGTCAGTGAGCGAGGAAGCGG
AAGAGCGCCCAATACGCAAACCGCCTCTCCCCGCGCGTTGGCCGATTCATTAATCCAGCTGGCACGACAG
GTTTCCCGACTGGAAAGCGGGCAGTGAGCGCAACGCAATTAATGTGAGTTACCTCACTCATTAGGCACCC
CAGGCTTTACACTTTATGCTTCCGGCTCGTATGTTGTGTGGAATTGTGAGCGGATAACAATTTCACACAG
GAAACAGCTATGACCATGATTACGAATTAA
