Features (pLannotate 1.2.2; 21 found; start..end, strand, type, name):
     14..393     +  enhancer       CMV enhancer: human cytomegalovirus immediate early enhancer
    394..597     +  promoter       CMV promoter: human cytomegalovirus (CMV) immediate early promoter
    733..776     +  intron         CMV intron (fragment): modified intron A from human cytomegalovirus
    828..846     +  promoter       SP6 promoter: promoter for bacteriophage SP6 RNA polymerase
    850..887     +  CDS            IgH signal sequence (fragment): signal sequence from the mouse immunoglobulin heavy chain variable region
    939..1653    +  CDS            SiriusGFP (fragment): enhanced GFP (EGFP) derivative that exhibits robust folding and enhanced photostability (Zhong et al., 2019) mammalian codon-optimized
   1659..2696    +  CDS            RAX: RX_HUMAN - Also known as RX. Experimental evidence at protein level: Swiss-Prot protein existence level 1. Plays a critical role in eye formation by regulating the initial specification of retinal cells and/or their subsequent proliferation. Binds to the photoreceptor conserved element-I (PCE- 1/Ret 1) in the photoreceptor cell-specific arrestin promoter. From Homo sapiens (Human).
   2733..2867    +  polyA_signal   SV40 poly(A) signal: SV40 polyadenylation signal
   2936..3293    +  promoter       SV40 promoter: SV40 enhancer and early promoter
   3312..3466    +  CDS            lacZα (fragment): LacZα fragment of β-galactosidase; lacZ fragment
   3472..3523    -  misc_feature   bom (fragment): basis of mobility region from pBR322
   3542..3922    +  rep_origin     M13 ori (sequence partly withheld): M13 bacteriophage origin of replication; arrow indicates direction of (+) strand synthesis
   3998..4047    -  misc_feature   bom (fragment): basis of mobility region from pBR322
   4149..4184    -  CDS            rop (fragment): Rop protein, which maintains plasmids at low copy number; rop
   4279..4383    +  promoter       AmpR promoter: bla
   4384..5244    +  CDS            AmpR: β-lactamase; bla; confers resistance to ampicillin, carbenicillin, and related antibiotics
   5415..6003    +  rep_origin     ori: high-copy-number ColE1/pMB1/pBR322/pUC origin of replication
   6186..6278    +  CDS            lacI (fragment): lac repressor; lacI; The lac repressor binds to the lac operator to inhibit transcription in E. coli. This inhibition can be relieved by adding lactose or isopropyl-β-D-thiogalactopyranoside (IPTG).
   6291..6312    +  protein_bind   CAP binding site: CAP binding activates transcription in the presence of cAMP. E. coli catabolite activator protein
   6327..6357    +  promoter       lac promoter: promoter for the E. coli lac operon
   6365..6381    +  protein_bind   lac operator: The lac repressor binds to the lac operator to inhibit transcription in E. coli. This inhibition can be relieved by adding lactose or isopropyl-β-D-thiogalactopyranoside (IPTG). lac repressor encoded by lacI
>Addgene plasmid #194572 | pRK5-mEGFP-RAX-WT | addgene full sequence | sequence record 385267 | Addgene NGS Result
TTCGAGCTCGCCCGACATTGATTATTGACTAGTTATTAATAGTAATCAATTACGGGGTCATTAGTTCATA
GCCCATATATGGAGTTCCGCGTTACATAACTTACGGTAAATGGCCCGCCTGGCTGACCGCCCAACGACCC
CCGCCCATTGACGTCAATAATGACGTATGTTCCCATAGTAACGCCAATAGGGACTTTCCATTGACGTCAA
TGGGTGGAGTATTTACGGTAAACTGCCCACTTGGCAGTACATCAAGTGTATCATATGCCAAGTACGCCCC
CTATTGACGTCAATGACGGTAAATGGCCCGCCTGGCATTATGCCCAGTACATGACCTTATGGGACTTTCC
TACTTGGCAGTACATCTACGTATTAGTCATCGCTATTACCATGGTGATGCGGTTTTGGCAGTACATCAAT
GGGCGTGGATAGCGGTTTGACTCACGGGGATTTCCAAGTCTCCACCCCATTGACGTCAATGGGAGTTTGT
TTTGGCACCAAAATCAACGGGACTTTCCAAAATGTCGTAACAACTCCGCCCCATTGACGCAAATGGGCGG
TAGGCGTGTACGGTGGGAGGTCTATATAAGCAGAGCTCGTTTAGTGAACCGTCAGATCGCCTGGAGACGC
CATCCACGCTGTTTTGACCTCCATAGAAGACACCGGGACCGATCCAGCCTCCGCGGCCGGGAACGGTGCA
TTGGAACGCGGATTCCCCGTGCCAAGAGTGACGTAAGTACCGCCTATAGAGTCTATAGGCCCACCCCCTT
GGCTTCGTTAGAACGCGGCTACAATTAATACATAACCTTATGTATCATACACATACGATTTAGGTGACAC
TATAGAATAACATCCACTTTGCCTTTCTCTCCACAGGTGTCCACTCCCAGGTCCAACTGCACCTCGGTTC
TATCGATTGAATTCGTACCGGTGCCACCATGGTGAGCAAGGGCGAGGAGCTGTTCACCGGGGTGGTGCCC
ATCCTGGTCGAGCTGGACGGCGACGTAAACGGCCACAAGTTCAGCGTGCGCGGCGAGGGCGAGGGCGATG
CCACCAACGGCAAGCTGACCCTGAAGTTCATCTGCACCACCGGCAAGCTGCCCGTGCCCTGGCCCACCCT
CGTGACCACCCTGACCTACGGCGTGCAGTGCTTCAGCCGCTACCCCGACCACATGAAGCAGCACGACTTC
TTCAAGTCCGCCATGCCCGAAGGCTACGTCCAGGAGCGCACCATCTCCTTCAAGGACGACGGCACCTACA
AGACCCGCGCCGAGGTGAAGTTCGAGGGCGACACCCTGGTGAACCGCATCGAGCTGAAGGGCATCGACTT
CAAGGAGGACGGCAACATCCTGGGGCACAAGCTGGAGTACAACTTCAACAGCCACAACGTCTATATCACG
GCCGACAAGCAGAAGAACGGCATCAAGGCGAACTTCAAGATCCGCCACAACGTCGAGGACGGCAGCGTGC
AGCTCGCCGACCACTACCAGCAGAACACCCCCATCGGCGACGGCCCCGTGCTGCTGCCCGACAACCACTA
CCTGAGCACCCAGTCCAAGCTGAGCAAAGACCCCAACGAGAAGCGCGATCACATGGTCCTGCTGGAGTTC
GTGACCGCCGCCGGGATCACTCTCGGCATGGACGAGCTGTACACGGCGATGCATCTTCCAGGTTGTGCAC
CTGCTATGGCCGACGGTTCTTTTAGCCTGGCTGGGCATCTTCTGCGGTCACCTGGTGGAAGTACTTCCCG
GTTGCATTCCATAGAAGCGATATTAGGTTTCACAAAAGATGATGGCATATTGGGAACATTTCCTGCCGAA
AGAGGGGCAAGAGGAGCAAAAGAAAGGGACCGCCGGTTAGGAGCCCGCCCTGCATGTCCAAAAGCTCCAG
AAGAGGGATCTGAACCTTCTCCCCCACCTGCTCCCGCACCAGCTCCAGAATATGAGGCACCCCGCCCTTA
TTGTCCAAAAGAACCTGGAGAAGCCCGCCCTTCACCCGGCCTTCCTGTTGGACCTGCAACAGGAGAGGCC
AAGCTCAGTGAAGAAGAGCAACCGAAGAAGAAACACCGACGTAATCGTACTACCTTTACTACCTATCAAC
TCCACGAATTGGAACGGGCTTTTGAAAAGTCTCATTATCCAGATGTTTATTCCAGAGAAGAACTTGCGGG
GAAAGTTAATCTGCCCGAAGTTCGAGTACAAGTCTGGTTTCAAAATAGGAGAGCAAAATGGAGAAGGCAA
GAAAAGCTCGAGGTCAGCAGCATGAAACTTCAAGATAGCCCTTTACTGAGTTTTAGTAGGAGTCCCCCTT
CAGCTACTTTATCACCACTGGGAGCCGGTCCAGGATCTGGTGGTGGACCTGCAGGCGGTGCCCTGCCTTT
AGAAAGTTGGTTAGGCCCACCCCTTCCAGGTGGCGGAGCAACCGCCTTGCAATCCTTACCCGGATTTGGG
CCCCCAGCCCAAAGTTTACCAGCTTCTTATACACCTCCTCCACCCCCACCCCCTTTTCTCAATTCACCAC
CTCTTGGGCCTGGATTGCAGCCCCTGGCCCCGCCACCCCCAAGCTATCCATGTGGACCGGGGTTTGGCGA
TAAATTTCCTCTCGATGAAGCTGATCCAAGGAATTCTTCTATTGCCGCCCTCAGGCTCAAGGCAAAAGAA
CATATTCAAGCTATAGGAAAACCTTGGCAAGCGCTTTGAAGTCGACCTGCAGAAGCTTGGCCGCCATGGC
CCAACTTGTTTATTGCAGCTTATAATGGTTACAAATAAAGCAATAGCATCACAAATTTCACAAATAAAGC
ATTTTTTTCACTGCATTCTAGTTGTGGTTTGTCCAAACTCATCAATGTATCTTATCATGTCTGGATCGGG
AATTAATTCGGCGCAGCACCATGGCCTGAAATAACCTCTGAAAGAGGAACTTGGTTAGGTACCTTCTGAG
GCGGAAAGAACCAGCTGTGGAATGTGTGTCAGTTAGGGTGTGGAAAGTCCCCAGGCTCCCCAGCAGGCAG
AAGTATGCAAAGCATGCATCTCAATTAGTCAGCAACCAGGTGTGGAAAGTCCCCAGGCTCCCCAGCAGGC
AGAAGTATGCAAAGCATGCATCTCAATTAGTCAGCAACCATAGTCCCGCCCCTAACTCCGCCCATCCCGC
CCCTAACTCCGCCCAGTTCCGCCCATTCTCCGCCCCATGGCTGACTAATTTTTTTTATTTATGCAGAGGC
CGAGGCCGCCTCGGCCTCTGAGCTATTCCAGAAGTAGTGAGGAGGCTTTTTTGGAGGCCTAGGCTTTTGC
AAAAAGCTGTTAACAGCTTGGCACTGGCCGTCGTTTTACAACGTCGTGACTGGGAAAACCCTGGCGTTAC
CCAACTTAATCGCCTTGCAGCACATCCCCCTTTCGCCAGCTGGCGTAATAGCGAAGAGGCCCGCACCGAT
CGCCCTTCCCAACAGTTGCGCAGCCTGAATGGCGAATGGCGCCTGATGCGGTATTTTCTCCTTACGCATC
TGTGCGGTATTTCACACCGCATA
[142 nt withheld, positions 3524-3665]
C
[141 nt withheld, positions 3667-3807]
CCTTTGACGTTGGAGTCCACGTTCTTT
[37 nt withheld, positions 3835-3871]
ACCCTATCTCGGGCTATTCTTTTGATTTATAAGGGATTTTGCCGATTTCGGCCTATTGGTTAAAAAATGA
GCTGATTTAACAAAAATTTAACGCGAATTTTAACAAAATATTAACGTTTACAATTTTATGGTGCACTCTC
AGTACAATCTGCTCTGATGCCGCATAGTTAAGCCAGCCCCGACACCCGCCAACACCCGCTGACGCGCCCT
GACGGGCTTGTCTGCTCCCGGCATCCGCTTACAGACAAGCTGTGACCGTCTCCGGGAGCTGCATGTGTCA
GAGGTTTTCACCGTCATCACCGAAACGCGCGAGACGAAAGGGCCTCGTGATACGCCTATTTTTATAGGTT
AATGTCATGATAATAATGGTTTCTTAGACGTCAGGTGGCACTTTTCGGGGAAATGTGCGCGGAACCCCTA
TTTGTTTATTTTTCTAAATACATTCAAATATGTATCCGCTCATGAGACAATAACCCTGATAAATGCTTCA
ATAATATTGAAAAAGGAAGAGTATGAGTATTCAACATTTCCGTGTCGCCCTTATTCCCTTTTTTGCGGCA
TTTTGCCTTCCTGTTTTTGCTCACCCAGAAACGCTGGTGAAAGTAAAAGATGCTGAAGATCAGTTGGGTG
CACGAGTGGGTTACATCGAACTGGATCTCAACAGCGGTAAGATCCTTGAGAGTTTTCGCCCCGAAGAACG
TTTTCCAATGATGAGCACTTTTAAAGTTCTGCTATGTGGCGCGGTATTATCCCGTATTGACGCCGGGCAA
GAGCAACTCGGTCGCCGCATACACTATTCTCAGAATGACTTGGTTGAGTACTCACCAGTCACAGAAAAGC
ATCTTACGGATGGCATGACAGTAAGAGAATTATGCAGTGCTGCCATAACCATGAGTGATAACACTGCGGC
CAACTTACTTCTGACAACGATCGGAGGACCGAAGGAGCTAACCGCTTTTTTGCACAACATGGGGGATCAT
GTAACTCGCCTTGATCGTTGGGAACCGGAGCTGAATGAAGCCATACCAAACGACGAGCGTGACACCACGA
TGCCTGTAGCAATGGCAACAACGTTGCGCAAACTATTAACTGGCGAACTACTTACTCTAGCTTCCCGGCA
ACAATTAATAGACTGGATGGAGGCGGATAAAGTTGCAGGACCACTTCTGCGCTCGGCCCTTCCGGCTGGC
TGGTTTATTGCTGATAAATCTGGAGCCGGTGAGCGTGGGTCTCGCGGTATCATTGCAGCACTGGGGCCAG
ATGGTAAGCCCTCCCGTATCGTAGTTATCTACACGACGGGGAGTCAGGCAACTATGGATGAACGAAATAG
ACAGATCGCTGAGATAGGTGCCTCACTGATTAAGCATTGGTAACTGTCAGACCAAGTTTACTCATATATA
CTTTAGATTGATTTAAAACTTCATTTTTAATTTAAAAGGATCTAGGTGAAGATCCTTTTTGATAATCTCA
TGACCAAAATCCCTTAACGTGAGTTTTCGTTCCACTGAGCGTCAGACCCCGTAGAAAAGATCAAAGGATC
TTCTTGAGATCCTTTTTTTCTGCGCGTAATCTGCTGCTTGCAAACAAAAAAACCACCGCTACCAGCGGTG
GTTTGTTTGCCGGATCAAGAGCTACCAACTCTTTTTCCGAAGGTAACTGGCTTCAGCAGAGCGCAGATAC
CAAATACTGTTCTTCTAGTGTAGCCGTAGTTAGGCCACCACTTCAAGAACTCTGTAGCACCGCCTACATA
CCTCGCTCTGCTAATCCTGTTACCAGTGGCTGCTGCCAGTGGCGATAAGTCGTGTCTTACCGGGTTGGAC
TCAAGACGATAGTTACCGGATAAGGCGCAGCGGTCGGGCTGAACGGGGGGTTCGTGCACACAGCCCAGCT
TGGAGCGAACGACCTACACCGAACTGAGATACCTACAGCGTGAGCTATGAGAAAGCGCCACGCTTCCCGA
AGGGAGAAAGGCGGACAGGTATCCGGTAAGCGGCAGGGTCGGAACAGGAGAGCGCACGAGGGAGCTTCCA
GGGGGAAACGCCTGGTATCTTTATAGTCCTGTCGGGTTTCGCCACCTCTGACTTGAGCGTCGATTTTTGT
GATGCTCGTCAGGGGGGCGGAGCCTATGGAAAAACGCCAGCAACGCGGCCTTTTTACGGTTCCTGGCCTT
TTGCTGGCCTTTTGCTCACATGTTCTTTCCTGCGTTATCCCCTGATTCTGTGGATAACCGTATTACCGCC
TTTGAGTGAGCTGATACCGCTCGCCGCAGCCGAACGACCGAGCGCAGCGAGTCAGTGAGCGAGGAAGCGG
AAGAGCGCCCAATACGCAAACCGCCTCTCCCCGCGCGTTGGCCGATTCATTAATGCAGCTGGCACGACAG
GTTTCCCGACTGGAAAGCGGGCAGTGAGCGCAACGCAATTAATGTGAGTTAGCTCACTCATTAGGCACCC
CAGGCTTTACACTTTATGCTTCCGGCTCGTATGTTGTGTGGAATTGTGAGCGGATAACAATTTCACACAG
GAAACAGCTATGACATGATTACGAATTAA
